>Addgene plasmid #39482 | pC-attB-burs-mCD8-EGFP-Gal4 | depositor full sequence | sequence record 49785 | pC-attB-burs-mCD8-EGFP-Gal4 sequence 12794 bps
GAATTCGTCGACGATGTAGGTCACGGTCTCGAAGCCGCGGTGCGGGTGCCAGGGCGTGCCCTTGGGCTCC
CCGGGCGCGTACTCCACCTCACCCATCTGGTCCATCATGATGAACGGGTCGAGGTGGCGGTAGTTGATCC
CGGCGAACGCGCGGCGCACCGGGAAGCCCTCGCCCTCGAAACCGCTGGGCGCGGTGGTCACGGTGAGCAC
GGGACGTGCGACGGCGTCGGCGGATGCGGATACGCGGGGCAGCGTCAGCGGGTTCTCGACGGTCACGGCG
GCATGTCGACAGGCCTGGTACCTGATTAGCCAATAAGTTGTGAGGGAAATAAAGAGATTGCCGTGGTCGT
GCGCCGCGGGAGAAATGCCCTTTTCGTGTACGCAATTACTAGGCAAAAAGGTTTGGACGGCCCTTGCTTT
ATTAGGCCATAATTTACGCTGTCGAGCGGCCATTAGAGCGGCATCCGCTGGCCAAGTTGGTCTATAAAAG
CCCGGCGGCTGCAAGTGGCGTTTTCCATTCCACGTGAAAGGACACTCGCAGTCGGGCCGACGAGAAAAAT
CAAAATGGCCAGCCCCCTGACCCGCTTCCTGAGCCTGAACCTGCTGCTGCTGGGCGAGAGCATCATCCTG
GGCAGCGGCGAGGCCAAGCCCCAGGCCCCCGAGCTGCGCATCTTCCCCAAGAAGATGGATGCCGAGCTGG
GCCAGAAGGTGGATCTGGTGTGCGAGGTGCTGGGCAGCGTGAGCCAGGGCTGCAGCTGGCTGTTCCAGAA
CAGCAGCAGCAAGCTGCCCCAGCCCACCTTCGTGGTGTACATGGCCAGCAGCCACAACAAGATCACCTGG
GATGAGAAGCTGAACAGCAGCAAGCTGTTCAGCGCCATGCGCGATACCAACAACAAGTACGTGCTGACCC
TGAACAAGTTCAGCAAGGAGAACGAGGGCTACTACTTCTGCAGCGTGATCAGCAACAGCGTGATGTACTT
CAGCAGCGTGGTGCCCGTGCTGCAGAAGGTGAACAGCACCACCACCAAGCCCGTGCTGCGCACCCCCAGC
CCCGTGCACCCCACCGGCACCAGCCAGCCCCAGCGCCCCGAGGATTGCCGCCCCCGCGGCAGCGTGAAGG
GCACCGGCCTGGATTTCGCCTGCGATATCTACATCTGGGCACCCCTGGCCGGCATCTGCGTGGCCCTGCT
GCTGAGCCTGATCATCACCCTGATCTGCTACCACAGCCGCGGCAGCATGGTGAGCAAGGGCGAGGAGCTG
TTCACCGGCGTGGTGCCCATCCTGGTGGAGCTGGATGGCGATGTGAACGGCCACAAGTTCAGCGTGAGCG
GCGAGGGCGAGGGCGATGCCACCTACGGCAAGCTGACCCTGAAGTTCATCTGCACCACCGGCAAGCTGCC
CGTGCCCTGGCCCACCCTGGTGACCACCCTGACCTACGGCGTGCAGTGCTTCAGCCGCTACCCCGATCAC
ATGAAGCAGCACGATTTCTTCAAGAGCGCCATGCCCGAGGGCTACGTGCAGGAGCGCACCATCTTCTTCA
AGGATGATGGCAACTACAAGACCCGCGCCGAGGTGAAGTTCGAGGGCGATACCCTGGTGAACCGCATCGA
GCTGAAGGGCATCGATTTCAAGGAGGATGGCAACATCCTGGGCCACAAGCTGGAGTACAACTACAACAGC
CACAACGTGTACATCATGGCCGATAAGCAGAAGAACGGCATCAAGGTGAACTTCAAGATCCGCCACAACA
TCGAGGATGGCAGCGTGCAGCTGGCCGATCACTACCAGCAGAACACCCCCATCGGCGATGGCCCCGTGCT
GCTGCCCGATAACCACTACCTGAGCACCCAGAGCGCCCTGAGCAAGGATCCCAACGAGAAGCGCGATCAC
ATGGTGCTGCTGGAGTTCGTGACCGCCGCCGGCATCACCCTGGGCATGGATGAGCTGTACAAGGGGCCCA
TGAAGCTGCTGAGCAGCATCGAGCAGGCCTGCGATATCTGCCGCCTGAAGAAGCTGAAGTGCAGCAAGGA
GAAGCCCAAGTGCGCCAAGTGCCTGAAGAACAACTGGGAGTGCCGCTACAGCCCCAAGACCAAGCGCAGC
CCCCTGACCCGCGCCCACCTGACCGAGGTGGAGAGCCGCCTGGAGCGCCTGGAGCAGCTGTTCCTGCTGA
TCTTCCCCCGCGAGGATCTGGATATGATCCTGAAGATGGATAGCCTGCAGGATATCAAGGCCCTGCTGAC
CGGCCTGTTCGTGCAGGATAACGTGAACAAGGATGCCGTGACCGATCGCCTGGCCAGCGTGGAGACCGAT
ATGCCCCTGACCCTGCGCCAGCACCGCATCAGCGCCACCAGCAGCAGCGAGGAGAGCAGCAACAAGGGCC
AGCGCCAGCTGACCGTGAGCATCGATAGCGCCGCCCACCACGATAACAGCACCATCCCCCTGGATTTCAT
GCCCCGCGATGCCCTGCACGGCTTCGATTGGAGCGAGGAGGATGATATGAGCGATGGCCTGCCCTTCCTG
AAGACCGATCCCAACAACAACGGCTTCTTCGGCGATGGCAGCCTGCTGTGCATCCTGCGCAGCATCGGCT
TCAAGCCCGAGAACTACACCAACAGCAACGTGAACCGCCTGCCCACCATGATCACCGATCGCTACACCCT
GGCCAGCCGCAGCACCACCAGCCGCCTGCTGCAGAGCTACCTGAACAACTTCCACCCCTACTGCCCCATC
GTGCACAGCCCCACCCTGATGATGCTGTACAACAACCAGATCGAGATCGCCAGCAAGGATCAGTGGCAGA
TCCTGTTCAACTGCATCCTGGCCATCGGCGCCTGGTGCATCGAGGGCGAGAGCACCGATATCGATGTGTT
CTACTACCAGAACGCCAAGAGCCACCTGACCAGCAAGGTGTTCGAGAGCGGCAGCATCATCCTGGTGACC
GCCCTGCACCTGCTGAGCCGCTACACCCAGTGGCGCCAGAAGACCAACACCAGCTACAACTTCCACAGCT
TCAGCATCCGCATGGCCATCAGCCTGGGCCTGAACCGCGATCTGCCCAGCAGCTTCAGCGATAGCAGCAT
CCTGGAGCAGCGCCGCCGCATCTGGTGGAGCGTGTACAGCTGGGAGATCCAGCTGAGCCTGCTGTACGGC
CGCAGCATCCAGCTGAGCCAGAACACCATCAGCTTCCCCAGCAGCGTGGATGATGTGCAGCGCACCACCA
CCGGCCCCACCATCTACCACGGCATCATCGAGACCGCCCGCCTGCTGCAGGTGTTCACCAAGATCTACGA
GCTGGATAAGACCGTGACCGCCGAGAAGAGCCCCATCTGCGCCAAGAAGTGCCTGATGATCTGCAACGAG
ATCGAGGAGGTGAGCCGCCAGGCCCCCAAGTTCCTGCAGATGGATATCAGCACCACCGCCCTGACCAACC
TGCTGAAGGAGCACCCCTGGCTGAGCTTCACCCGCTTCGAGCTGAAGTGGAAGCAGCTGAGCCTGATCAT
CTACGTGCTGCGCGATTTCTTCACCAACTTCACCCAGAAGAAGAGCCAGCTGGAGCAGGATCAGAACGAT
CACCAGAGCTACGAGGTGAAGCGCTGCAGCATCATGCTGAGCGATGCCGCCCAGCGCACCGTGATGAGCG
TGAGCAGCTACATGGATAACCACAACGTGACCCCCTACTTCGCCTGGAACTGCAGCTACTACCTGTTCAA
CGCCGTGCTGGTGCCCATCAAGACCCTGCTGAGCAACAGCAAGAGCAACGCCGAGAACAACGAGACCGCC
CAGCTGCTGCAGCAGATCAACACCGTGCTGATGCTGCTGAAGAAGCTGGCCACCTTCAAGATCCAGACCT
GCGAGAAGTACATCCAGGTGCTGGAGGAGGTGTGCGCCCCCTTCCTGCTGAGCCAGTGCGCCATCCCCCT
GCCCCACATCAGCTACAACAACAGCAACGGCAGCGCCATCAAGAACATCGTGGGCAGCGCCACCATCGCC
CAGTACCCCACCCTGCCCGAGGAGAACGTGAACAACATCAGCGTGAAGTACGTGAGCCCCGGCAGCGTGG
GACCCAGCCCCGTGCCCCTGAAGAGCGGCGCCAGCTTCAGCGATCTGGTGAAGCTGCTGAGCAACCGCCC
CCCCAGCCGCAACAGCCCCGTGACCATCCCCCGCAGCACCCCCAGCCACCGCAGCGTGACCCCCTTCCTG
GGCCAGCAGCAGCAGCTGCAGAGCCTGGTGCCCCTGACCCCCAGCGCCCTGTTCGGCGGCGCCAACTTCA
ACCAGAGCGGCAACATCGCCGATAGCAGCCTGAGCTTCACCTTCACCAACAGCAGCAACGGCCCCAACCT
GATCACCACCCAGACCAACAGCCAGGCCCTGAGCCAGCCCATCGCCAGCAGCAACGTGCACGATAACTTC
ATGAACAACGAGATCACCGCCAGCAAGATCGATGATGGCAACAACAGCAAGCCCCTGAGCCCCGGCTGGA
CCGATCAGACCGCCTACAACGCCTTCGGCATCACCACCGGCATGTTCAACACCACCACCATGGATGATGT
GTACAACTACCTGTTCGATGATGAGGATACCCCCCCCAACCCCAAGAAGGAGTAAAATGAATCGTAGATA
CTGAAAAACCCCGCAAGTTCACTTCAACTGTGCATCGTGCACCATCTCAATTTCTTTCATTTATACATCG
TTTTGCCTTCTTTTATGTAACTATACTCCTCTAAGTTTCAATCTTGGCCATGTAACCTCTGATCTATAGA
ATTTTTTAAATGACTAGAATTAATGCCCATCTTTTTTTTGGACCTAAATTCTTCATGAAAATATATTACG
AGGGCTTATTCAGAAGCTTATCGATACCGTCGACTAAAGCCAAATAGAAATTATTCAGTTCTGGCTTAAG
TTTTTAAAAGTGATATTATTTATTTGGTTGTAACCAACCAAAAGAATGTAAATAACTAATACATAATTAT
GTTAGTTTTAAGTTAGCAACAAATTGATTTTAGCTATATTAGCTACTTGGTTAATAAATAGAATATATTT
ATTTAAAGATAATTCGTTTTTATTGTCAGGGAGTGAGTTTGCTTAAAAACTCGTTTAGATCCACTAGTTC
TAGAGCGGCCGCCCAAGCTTTGCGTACTCGCAAATTATTAAAAATAAAACTTTAAAAATAATTTCGTCTA
ATTAATATTATGAGTTAATTCAAACCCCACGGACATGCTAAGGGTTAATCAACAATCATATCGCTGTCTC
ACTCAGACTCAATACGACACTCAGAATACTATTCCTTTCACTCGCACTTATTGCAAGCATACGTTAAGTG
GATGTCTCTTGCCGACGGGACCACCTTATGTTATTTCATCATGGTCTGGCCATTCTCATCGTGAGCTTCC
GGGTGCTCGCATATCTGGCTCTAAGACTTCGGGCCCGACGCAAGGAGTAGCCGACATATATCCGAAATAA
CTGCTTGTTTTTTTTTTTACCATTATTACCATCGTGTTTACTGTTTATTGCCCCCTCAAAAAGCTAATGT
AATTATATTTGTGCCAATAAAAACAAGATATGACCTATAGAATACAAGTATTTCCCCTTCGAACATCCCC
ACAAGTAGACTTTGGATTTGTCTTCTAACCAAAAGACTTACACACCTGCATACCTTACATCAAAAACTCG
TTTATCGCTACATAAAACACCGGGATATATTTTTTATATACATACTTTTCAAATCGCGCGCCCTCTTCAT
AATTCACCTCCACCACACCACGTTTCGTAGTTGCTCTTTCGCTGTCTCCCACCCGCTCTCCGCAACACAT
TCACCTTTTGTTCGACGACCTTGGAGCGACTGTCGTTAGTTCCGCGCGATTCGGTGCGGTATTTCACACC
GCATATGGTGCACTCTCAGTACAATCTGCTCTGATGCCGCATAGTTAAGCCAGCCCCGACACCCGCCAAC
ACCCGCTGACGCGCCCTGACGGGCTTGTCTGCTCCCGGCATCCGCTTACAGACAAGCTGTGACCGTCTCC
GGGAGCTGCATGTGTCAGAGGTTTTCACCGTCATCACCGAAACGCGCGAGACGAAAGGGCCTCGTGATAC
GCCTATTTTTATAGGTTAATGTCATGATAATAATGGTTTCTTAGACGTCAGGTGGCACTTTTCGGGGAAA
TGTGCGCGGAACCCCTATTTGTTTATTTTTCTAAATACATTCAAATATGTATCCGCTCATGAGACAATAA
CCCTGATAAATGCTTCAATAATATTGAAAAAGGAAGAGTATGAGTATTCAACATTTCCGTGTCGCCCTTA
TTCCCTTTTTTGCGGCATTTTGCCTTCCTGTTTTTGCTCACCCAGAAACGCTGGTGAAAGTAAAAGATGC
TGAAGATCAGTTGGGTGCACGAGTGGGTTACATCGAACTGGATCTCAACAGCGGTAAGATCCTTGAGAGT
TTTCGCCCCGAAGAACGTTTTCCAATGATGAGCACTTTTAAAGTTCTGCTATGTGGCGCGGTATTATCCC
GTATTGACGCCGGGCAAGAGCAACTCGGTCGCCGCATACACTATTCTCAGAATGACTTGGTTGAGTACTC
ACCAGTCACAGAAAAGCATCTTACGGATGGCATGACAGTAAGAGAATTATGCAGTGCTGCCATAACCATG
AGTGATAACACTGCGGCCAACTTACTTCTGACAACGATCGGAGGACCGAAGGAGCTAACCGCTTTTTTGC
ACAACATGGGGGATCATGTAACTCGCCTTGATCGTTGGGAACCGGAGCTGAATGAAGCCATACCAAACGA
CGAGCGTGACACCACGATGCCTGTAGCAATGGCAACAACGTTGCGCAAACTATTAACTGGCGAACTACTT
ACTCTAGCTTCCCGGCAACAATTAATAGACTGGATGGAGGCGGATAAAGTTGCAGGACCACTTCTGCGCT
CGGCCCTTCCGGCTGGCTGGTTTATTGCTGATAAATCTGGAGCCGGTGAGCGTGGGTCTCGCGGTATCAT
TGCAGCACTGGGGCCAGATGGTAAGCCCTCCCGTATCGTAGTTATCTACACGACGGGGAGTCAGGCAACT
ATGGATGAACGAAATAGACAGATCGCTGAGATAGGTGCCTCACTGATTAAGCATTGGTAACTGTCAGACC
AAGTTTACTCATATATACTTTAGATTGATTTAAAACTTCATTTTTAATTTAAAAGGATCTAGGTGAAGAT
CCTTTTTGATAATCTCATGACCAAAATCCCTTAACGTGAGTTTTCGTTCCACTGAGCGTCAGACCCCGTA
GAAAAGATCAAAGGATCTTCTTGAGATCCTTTTTTTCTGCGCGTAATCTGCTGCTTGCAAACAAAAAAAC
CACCGCTACCAGCGGTGGTTTGTTTGCCGGATCAAGAGCTACCAACTCTTTTTCCGAAGGTAACTGGCTT
CAGCAGAGCGCAGATACCAAATACTGTCCTTCTAGTGTAGCCGTAGTTAGGCCACCACTTCAAGAACTCT
GTAGCACCGCCTACATACCTCGCTCTGCTAATCCTGTTACCAGTGGCTGCTGCCAGTGGCGATAAGTCGT
GTCTTACCGGGTTGGACTCAAGACGATAGTTACCGGATAAGGCGCAGCGGTCGGGCTGAACGGGGGGTTC
GTGCACACAGCCCAGCTTGGAGCGAACGACCTACACCGAACTGAGATACCTACAGCGTGAGCATTGAGAA
AGCGCCACGCTTCCCGAAGGGAGAAAGGCGGACAGGTATCCGGTAAGCGGCAGGGTCGGAACAGGAGAGC
GCACGAGGGAGCTTCCAGGGGGAAACGCCTGGTATCTTTATAGTCCTGTCGGGTTTCGCCACCTCTGACT
TGAGCGTCGATTTTTGTGATGCTCGTCAGGGGGGCGGAGCCTATGGAAAAACGCCTTCTTCTTGAACTCG
GGCTCGGTGCCAGTATACCTCAAATGGTTGTCGTACCTCTCATGGTTCCGTTACGCCAACGAGGGTCTGC
TGATTAACCAATGGGCGGACGTGGAGCCGGGCGAAATTAGCTGCACATCGTCGAACACCACGTGCCCCAG
TTCGGGCAAGGTCATCCTGGAGACGCTTAACTTCTCCGCCGCCGATCTGCCGCTGGACTACGTGGGTCTG
GCCCATGATGAAATAACATAAGGTGGTCCCGTCGATAGCCGAAGCTTACCGAAGTATACACTTAAATTCA
GTGCACGTTTGCTTGTTGAGAGGAAAGGTTGTGTGCGGACGAATTTTTTTTTGAAAACATTAACCCTTAC
GTGGAATAAAAAAAAATGAAATATTGCAAATTTTGCTGCAAAGCTGTGACTGGAGTAAAATTAATTCACG
TGCCGAAGTGTGCTATTAAGAGAAAATTGTGGGAGCAGAGCCTTGGGTGCAGCCTTGGTGAAAACTCCCA
AATTTGTGATACCCACTTTAAAGATTCGCAGTGGAAGGCTGCACCTGCAAAAGGTCAGACATTTAAAAGG
AGGCGACTCAACGCAGATGCCGTACCTAGTAAAGTGATAGAGCCTGAACCAGAAAAGATAAAAGAAGGCT
ATACCAGTGGGAGTACACAAACAGAGTAAGTTTGAATAGTAAAAAAAATCATTTATGTAAACAATAACGT
GACTGTGCGTTAGGTCCTGTTCATTGTTTAATGAAAATAAGAGCTTGAGGGAAAAAATTCGTACTTTGGA
GTACGAAATGCGTCGTTTAGAGCAGCAGCCGAATTAATTCTAGTTCCAGTGAAATCCAAGCATTTTCTAA
ATTAAATGTATTCTTATTATTATAGTTGTTATTTTTGATATATATAAACAACACTATTATGCCCACCATT
TTTTTGAGATGCATCTACACAAGGAACAAACACTGGATGTCACTTTCAGTTCAAATTGTAACGCTAATCA
CTCCGAACAGGTCACAAAAAATTACCTTAAAAAGTCATAATATTAAATTAGAATAAATATAGCTGTGAGG
GAAATATATACAAATATATTGGAGCAAATAAATTGTACATACAAAAATCGCGCGGAACTAACGACAGTCG
CTCCAAGGTCGTCGAACAAAAGGTGAATGTGTTGCGGAGAGCGGGTGGGAGACAGCGAAAGAGCAACTAC
GAAACGTGGTGTGGTGGAGGTGAATTATGAAGAGGGCGCGCGATTTGAAAAGTATGTATATAAAAAATAT
ATCCCGGTGTTTTATGTAGCGATAAACGAGTTTTTGATGTAAGGTATGCAGGTGTGTAAGTCTTTTGGTT
AGAAGACAAATCCAAAGTCTACTTGTGGGGATGTTCGAAGGGGAAATACTTGTATTCTATAGGTCATATC
TTGTTTTTATTGGCACAAATATAATTACATTAGCTTTTTGAGGGGGCAATAAACAGTAAACACGATGGTA
ATAATGGTAAAAAAAAAAACAAGCAGTTATTTCGGATATATGTCGGCTACTCCTTGCGTCGGGCCCGAAG
TCTTAGAGCCAGATATGCGAGCACCCGGAAGCTCACGATGAGAATGGCCAGACCCACGTAGTCCAGCGGC
AGATCGGCGGCGGAGAAGTTAAGCGTCTCCAGGATGACCTTGCCCGAACTGGGGCACGTGGTGTTCGACG
ATGTGCAGCTAATTTCGCCCGGCTCCACGTCCGCCCATTGGTTAATCAGCAGACCCTCGTTGGCGTAACG
GAACCATGAGAGGTACGACAACCATTTGAGGTATACTGGCACCGAGCCCGAGTTCAAGAAGAAGCCGCCA
AAGAGCAGGAATGGTATGATAACCGGCGGACCCACAGACAGCGCCATCGAGGTCGAGGAGCTGGCGCAGG
ATATTAGATATCCGAAGGACGTTGACACATTGGCCACCAGAGTGACCAGCGCCAGGCAGTTGAAGAAGTG
CAGCACTCCGGCCCGCAGTCCGATCATCGGATAGGCAATCGCCGTGAAGACCAGTGGCACTGTGAGAAAA
AGCGGTAATTCGGCAATCGTTTTGCCCAGAAAGTATGTGTCACAGCGATAAAGTCGACTTCGGGCCTCCC
TCATAAAAACTGGCAGCTCTGAGGTGAACACCTAAATCGAATCGATTCATTAGAAAGTTAGTAAATTATT
AATATGCAAATGTATTCTAAACAAGACTTACATTTATCGTGGCAAAGACGTTTTGAAAGGTCATGTTGGT
CAGGAAGAGGAAGATGGCTCCGTTGATATTCATCACGCCCACTTGCGTGAGTTGTTGGCCCAAAAAGATG
AGGCCAATCAAGATGGCAACCATCTGCAAATTAAAATGTTACTCGCATCTCATTAATATTCATATCTTCA
ACATGTTCGCGAGTTAAATGAAATTTATTTATTTTCTGCAAAACTATAAACTATACATCTCATTGAAAAA
AACTAAGAAGGGTGTGGAATCAGGCAATTCTAACTAAAATCTAGCGAATTTGTTTCCAAGAATTGTAAGC
GTTATATCATTTGTTTCCACTGGAACCACTCACCGTTGTCTGAATAAGTCGCACTTTTACGAGGAGTGGT
TCCTTGAGCACCGACAGCCAGGATCGCCACAGGACCGCCCGGAACTGCATGAACCAGGTGGCCTTGTAGG
TGTACCCATTCTCCGGCTGCTCCAGTGGCTTCTCCAAATTTTTGGTGGCCAACAACTGCTCCATATCCCG
GGCTACTTTGCTAATAGCAAAATTGTCGCCATATCTTGGCGATCCGATCACGGGACTCGATCTCCCGTCC
GGGCACAACGGCCAACACCTGTACGTAAAAGTCCGCCGGATTGTAGTTGGTAGGACACTGGGCACCCACG
CTGGATAGGAGTTGAGATGTAATGTAATGCTAGATACCCTTAATAAACACATCGAACTCACTAGGAAAAG
AAGTCGACGGCTTCGCTGGGAGTGCCCAAGAAAGCTACCCTGCCCTCGGCCATCAGAAGGATCTTGTCAA
AGAGCTCAAACAGCTCGGAAGACGGCTGATGAATGGTCAGGATGACGGTCTTGCCCTTCTGCGACAGCTT
CTTCAGCACCTGGACGACGCTGTGGGCGGTAAATGAGTCCAGTCCGGAGGTGGGCTCATCGCAGATCAGA
AGCGGCGGATCGGTTAGTGCCTCGGAGGCGAATGCCAGACGCTTCCTTTCTCCGCCGGACAGACCTTTCA
CCCTGCCGGGCACACCGATGATCGTGTGCTGACATTTGCTGAGCGAAAGCTCCTGGATCACCTGATCCAC
GCGGGCCACTCGCTGCCGATAGGTCAGATGTCGTGGCATCCGCACCATGGCCTGGAAAATCAGGTGTTCC
CTGGCCGTTAGGGAGCCGATAAAGAGGTCATCCTGCTGGACATAGGCGCACCTGGCCTGCATCTCCTTGG
CGTCCACAGGTTGGCCATTGAGCAGTCGCATCCCGGATGGCGATACTTGGATGCCCTGCGGCGATCGAAA
GGCAAGGGCATTCAGCAGGGTCGTCTTTCCGGCACCGGAACTGCCCATCACGGCCAAAAGTTCGCCCGGA
TAGGCCACGCCGCAAACTGAGTTTCAAATTGGTAATTGGACCCTTTATTAAGATTTCACACAGATCAGCC
GACTGCGAATAGAAACTCACCGTTCTTGAGCAAATGTTTCCTGGGCGCCGGTATGTGTCGCTCGTTGCAG
AATAGTCCGCGTGTCCGGTTGACCAGCTGCCGCCATCCGGAGCCCGGCTGATTGACCGCCCCAAAGATGT
CCATATTGTGCCAGGCATAGGTGAGGTTCTCGGCTAGTTGGCCGCTCCCTGAACCGGAGTCCTCCGGCGG
ACTGGGTGGCAGGAGCGTGCCGTAGTTTTTGGCCTGCCCGAAGCCCTGGTTAATGCAGCTCTGCGAAGCG
TCCGCTGTCACCCTGCAATGATAGGGGATCTCAAATATCAACTACAAGCGTTATGCTCATCTAACCCCGA
ACAAAACGAAGTATCCTACGAAGTAGGTTTATACTTTTATTTATTTTTTGTGCATCTAGGATCAGCTTAA
AATATCTGGTTGTTATATTTTTTGTAAAAAAGAATGTAGTCGAAAATGAATGCCTTTAGATGTCTTGATC
ATGATATGATCTTAAAAATTGTCTTATATAGCGAGCACAGCTACCAGAATAATCTGTTTCGTGTCACTAT
TTGTTTGTGCGATTGCGGTTTGGGATTTTTGTGGGTCGCAGTTCTCACGCCGCAGACAATTTGATGTTGC
AATCGCAGTTCCTATAGATCAAGTGAACTTAAGATGTATGCACATGTACTACTCACATTGTTCAGATGCT
CGGCAGATGGGTGTTTGCTGCCTCCGCGAATTAATAGCTCCTGATCCTCTTGGCCCATTGCCGGGATTTT
TCACACTTTCCCCTGCTTACCCACCCAAAACCAATCACCACCCCAATCACTCAAAAAACAAACAAAAATA
AGAAGCGAGAGGAGTTTTGGCACAGCACTTTGTGTTTAATTGATGGCGTAAACCGCTTGGAGCTTCGTCA
CGAAACCGCTGACAAAGTGCAACTGAAGGCGGACATTGACGCTAGGTAACGCTACAAACGGTGGCGAAAG
AGATAGCGGACGCAGCGGCGAAAGAGACGGCGATATTTCTGTGGACAGAGAAGGAGGCAAACAGCGCTGA
CTTTGAGTGGAATGTCATTTTGAGTGAGAGGTAATCGAAAGAACCTGGTACTTCAAATACCCTTGGATCG
AAGTAAATTTAAAACTGATCAGATAAGTTCAATGATATCCAGTGCAGTAAAAAATAAAAAAAAAATATGT
TTTTTTAAATCTACATTCTCCAAAAAAGGGTTTTATTAACTTACATACATACTA
Features (pLannotate 1.2.2; 17 found; start..end, strand, type, name):
     28..97      +  protein_bind   attB: attB site for the φC31 integrase (Groth et al., 2000) phage φC31 integrase
    565..1248    +  CDS            Cd8a (fragment): CD8A_MOUSE - Also known as Lyt-2, Lyt2. Experimental evidence at protein level: Swiss-Prot protein existence level 1. Integral membrane glycoprotein that plays an essential role in the immune response and serves multiple functions in responses against both external and internal offenses. In T-cells, functions primarily as a coreceptor for MHC class I molecule:peptide complex. The antigens presented by class I peptides are derived from cytosolic proteins while class II derived from extracellular proteins. Interacts simultaneously with the T-cell receptor (TCR) and the MHC class I proteins prese
   1237..1953    +  CDS            EGFP: EGFP is a basic (constitutively fluorescent) green fluorescent protein published in 1996, derived from Aequorea victoria. It is reported to be a rapidly-maturing weak dimer with moderate acid sensitivity.
   1960..4602    +  CDS            GAL4: GAL4_YEAST - Experimental evidence at protein level: Swiss-Prot protein existence level 1. This protein is a positive regulator for the gene expression of the galactose-induced genes such as GAL1, GAL2, GAL7, GAL10, and MEL1 which code for the enzymes used to convert galactose to glucose. It recognizes a 17 base pair sequence in (5'-CGGRNNRCYNYNCNCCG-3') the upstream activating sequence (UAS-G) of these genes. From Saccharomyces cerevisiae (strain ATCC 204508 / S288c) (Baker's yeast).
   4844..4864    +  misc_feature   MCS (fragment): pBluescript multiple cloning site
   5098..5123    -  misc_feature   MCS (fragment): pBluescript multiple cloning site
   5131..5363    +  misc_feature   P element 3' end: P element 3' end
   5363..5865    +  gene           mini-white (fragment): white; This modified version of the white gene lacks part of the first intron.
   5864..5933    -  misc_feature   bom (fragment): basis of mobility region from pBR322
   6035..6070    -  CDS            rop (fragment): Rop protein, which maintains plasmids at low copy number; rop
   6165..6269    +  promoter       AmpR promoter: bla
   6270..7130    +  CDS            AmpR: β-lactamase; bla; confers resistance to ampicillin, carbenicillin, and related antibiotics
   7301..7889    +  rep_origin     ori: high-copy-number ColE1/pMB1/pBR322/pUC origin of replication
   7895..8123    +  CDS            mini-white (fragment): Drosophila white gene eye color pigment; white; This is a modified version of the white gene lacking part of the first intron.
   8124..8709    +  misc_feature   P element 5' end: No description available
   8720..9005    -  gene           mini-white (fragment): white; This modified version of the white gene lacks part of the first intron.
   9006..1       -  gene           mini-white (fragment) (across the origin): white; This modified version of the white gene lacks part of the first intron.
