[The description below was written by a language model from this plasmid's Addgene catalogue record and pLannotate feature annotations shown in this document.]
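Description:
pC-attB-burs-mCD8-EGFP-Gal4 is a 12.8 kb Drosophila germline transformation plasmid built on the pC-attB backbone. It is maintained in E. coli through a high-copy ColE1/pUC-type origin and an ampicillin resistance gene (β-lactamase with its own promoter). For fly transgenesis the backbone supplies an attB site recognised by φC31 integrase, allowing site-specific insertion into a genomic attP landing site. It also carries a mini-white eye-colour marker for identifying transformants. P element 5′ and 3′ end sequences are also annotated, reflecting the vector's descent from P-element transformation plasmids. Mini-white is detected as several fragments, one spanning the sequence origin, along with small remnants of pBR322 bom and rop.

The 4.3 kb insert, cloned between KpnI and NotI, is recorded as driven by the bursalpha promoter, meaning regulatory sequence from the gene for the alpha subunit of the neuropeptide bursicon. This promoter is not itself annotated in the feature table, but it presumably lies in the unannotated interval between attB and the first coding feature. Downstream, a fragment of mouse CD8a, EGFP and full-length yeast Gal4 follow one another closely on the same strand. mCD8-EGFP is a widely used membrane-targeted fluorescent marker. No 2A peptide is annotated, and only a few bases separate EGFP from Gal4, so this appears to be a direct fusion arrangement rather than a T2A-separated one, although the record does not state this. The associated publication describes T2A-Gal4 in-frame fusions for directing transgene expression, so this construct may serve as a comparison for that approach, with Gal4 activity assayed through UAS-linked transgenes in bursicon-expressing cells.
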