Addgene plasmid #39482: pC-attB-burs-mCD8-EGFP-Gal4
Depositing lab: Benjamin White. Depositing organization: National Institute of Mental Health (NIMH). Publication: A novel approach for directing transgene expression in Drosophila: T2A-Gal4 in-frame fusion. Diao F, White BH. Genetics. 2012 Mar;190(3):1139-44. Epub 2011 Dec 29. 10.1534/genetics.111.136291 PubMed 22209908.
Backbone
  Vector backbone: pC-attB
  Backbone size w/o insert (bp): 8491
  Total vector size (bp): 12794
Growth in bacteria
  Bacterial resistance: Ampicillin, 100 μg/mL
  Growth temperature: 37°C
  Growth strain: DH5alpha
  Copy number: High Copy
Gene/Insert
  Gene/Insert name: burs-mCD8-EGFP-Gal4
  Insert size (bp): 4303
  Promoter: bursalpha
  Cloning method: Restriction Enzyme; 5′ cloning site KpnI (not destroyed); 3′ cloning site NotI (not destroyed)
  Sequencing primers: 5′ GTCACGGCGGCATGTCGACA; 3′ AATTATTTTTAAAGTTTTATTTT
Terms and licenses: Academic/Nonprofit Terms; Industry Terms: Not Available to Industry
How to cite: pC-attB-burs-mCD8-EGFP-Gal4 was a gift from Benjamin White (Addgene plasmid # 39482 ; http://n2t.net/addgene:39482 ; RRID:Addgene_39482)
