>Addgene plasmid #39482 | pC-attB-burs-mCD8-EGFP-Gal4 | addgene partial sequence | sequence record 51879 | EGFP-C 5'-CATGGTCCTGCTGGAGTTCGTG-3'
GAGCTGTACAAGGGGCCCATGAAGCTGCTGAGCAGCATCGAGCAGGCCTGCGATATCTGCCGCCTGAAGA
AGCTGAAGTGCAGCAAGGAGAAGCCCAAGTGCGCCAAGTGCCTGAAGAACAACTGGGAGTGCCGCTACAG
CCCCAAGACCAAGCGCAGCCCCCTGACCCGCGCCCACCTGACCGAGGTGGAGAGCCGCCTGGAGCGCCTG
GAGCAGCTGTTCCTGCTGATCTTCCCCCGCGAGGATCTGGATATGATCCTGAAGATGGATAGCCTGCAGG
ATATCAAGGCCCTGCTGACCGGCCTGTTCGTGCAGGATAACGTGAACAAGGATGCCGTGACCGATCGCCT
GGCCAGCGTGGAGACCGATATGCCCCTGACCCTGCGCCAGCACCGCATCAGCGCCACCAGCAGCAGCGAG
GAGAGCAGCAACAAGGGCCAGCGCCAGCTGACCGTGAGCATCGATAGCGCCGCCCACCACGATAACAGCA
CCATCCCCCTGGATTTCATGCCCCGCGATGCCCTGCACGGCTTCGATTGGAGCGAGGAGGATGATATGAG
CGATGGCCTGCCCTTCCTGAAGACCGATCCCAACAACAACGGCTTCTTCGGCGATGGCAGCCTGCTGTGC
ATCCTGCGCAGCATCGGCTTCAAGCCCGAGAACTACACCAACAGCAACGTGAACCGCCTGCCCACCATGA
TCACCGATCGCTACACCCTGGCCAGCCGCAGCACCACCAGCCGCCTGCTGCAGAGCTACCTGAACAACTT
CCACCCCTACTGCCCCATCGTGCACAGCCCCACCCTGATGATGCTGTACAACAACCAGATCGAGATCGCC
AGCAAGGATCAGTGGCAGATCCTGTTCAACTGCATCCTGGCCATCGGCGCCTGGTGCATCGAGGGCGAGA
GCACCGATATCGATGTGTTCTACTACCAGAA
