>Addgene plasmid #39482 | pC-attB-burs-mCD8-EGFP-Gal4 | addgene partial sequence | sequence record 52032 | EGFP-N 5'-CGTCGCCGTCCAGCTCGACCAG-3'
CTCCTCGCCCTTGCTCACCATGCTGCCGCGGCTGTGGTAGCAGATCAGGGTGATGATCAGGCTCAGCAGC
AGGGCCACGCAGATGCCGGCCAGGGGTGCCCAGATGTAGATATCGCAGGCGAAATCCAGGCCGGTGCCCT
TCACGCTGCCGCGGGGGCGGCAATCCTCGGGGCGCTGGGGCTGGCTGGTGCCGGTGGGGTGCACGGGGCT
GGGGGTGCGCAGCACGGGCTTGGTGGTGGTGCTGTTCACCTTCTGCAGCACGGGCACCACGCTGCTGAAG
TACATCACGCTGTTGCTGATCACGCTGCAGAAGTAGTAGCCCTCGTTCTCCTTGCTGAACTTGTTCAGGG
TCAGCACGTACTTGTTGTTGGTATCGCGCATGGCGCTGAACAGCTTGCTGCTGTTCAGCTTCTCATCCCA
GGTGATCTTGTTGTGGCTGCTGGCCATGTACACCACGAAGGTGGGCTGGGGCAGCTTGCTGCTGCTGTTC
TGGAACAGCCAGCTGCAGCCCTGGCTCACGCTGCCCAGCACCTCGCACACCAGATCCACCTTCTGGCCCA
GCTCGGCATCCATCTTCTTGGGGAAGATGCGCAGCTCGGGGGCCTGGGGCTTGGCCTCGCCGCTGCCCAG
GATGATGCTCTCGCCCAGCAGCAGCAGGTTCAGGCTCAGGAAGCGGGTCAGGGGGCTGGCCATTTTGATT
TTTCTC
